>Addgene plasmid #154005 | CMV-YE1-BE3-FNLS-CMV-mCherry | addgene full sequence | sequence record 305855 | Addgene NGS Result
GTGATGCGGTTTTGGCAGTACATCAATGGGCGTGGATAGCGGTTTGACTCACGGGGATTTCCAAGTCTCC
ACCCCATTGACGTCAATGGGAGTTTGTTTTGGCACCAAAATCAACGGGACTTTCCAAAATGTCGTAACAA
CTCCGCCCCATTGACGCAAATGGGCGGTAGGCGTGTACGGTGGGAGGTCTATATAAGCAGAGCTGGTTTA
GTGAACCGTCAGATCCGCTAGAGATCCGCGGCCGCTAATACGACTCACTATAGGGGATCCGCCACCATGG
ACTATAAGGACCACGACGGAGACTACAAGGATCATGATATTGATTACAAAGACGATGACGATAAGATGGC
CCCAAAGAAGAAGCGGAAGGTCGGTATCCACGGAGTCCCAGCAGCCATGAGCTCAGAGACTGGCCCAGTG
GCTGTGGACCCCACATTGAGACGGCGGATCGAGCCCCATGAGTTTGAGGTATTCTTCGATCCGAGAGAGC
TCCGCAAGGAGACCTGCCTGCTTTACGAAATTAATTGGGGGGGCCGGCACTCCATTTGGCGACATACATC
ACAGAACACTAACAAGCACGTCGAAGTCAACTTCATCGAGAAGTTCACGACAGAAAGATATTTCTGTCCG
AACACAAGGTGCAGCATTACCTGGTTTCTCAGCTACAGCCCATGCGGCGAATGTAGTAGGGCCATCACTG
AATTCCTGTCAAGGTATCCCCACGTCACTCTGTTTATTTACATCGCAAGGCTGTACCACCACGCTGACCC
CGAAAATCGACAAGGCCTGCGGGATTTGATCTCTTCAGGTGTGACTATCCAAATTATGACTGAGCAGGAG
TCAGGATACTGCTGGAGAAACTTTGTGAATTATAGCCCGAGTAATGAAGCCCACTGGCCTAGGTATCCCC
ATCTGTGGGTACGACTGTACGTTCTTGAACTGTACTGCATCATACTGGGCCTGCCTCCTTGTCTCAACAT
TCTGAGAAGGAAGCAGCCACAGCTGACATTCTTTACCATCGCTCTTCAGTCTTGTCATTACCAGCGACTG
CCCCCACACATTCTCTGGGCCACCGGGTTGAAAAGCGGCAGCGAGACTCCCGGGACCTCAGAGTCCGCCA
CACCCGAAAGTGACAAGAAGTACAGCATCGGCCTGGCCATCGGCACCAACTCTGTGGGCTGGGCCGTGAT
CACCGACGAGTACAAGGTGCCCAGCAAGAAATTCAAGGTGCTGGGCAACACCGACCGGCACAGCATCAAG
AAGAACCTGATCGGAGCCCTGCTGTTCGACAGCGGCGAAACAGCCGAGGCCACCCGGCTGAAGAGAACCG
CCAGAAGAAGATACACCAGACGGAAGAACCGGATCTGCTATCTGCAAGAGATCTTCAGCAACGAGATGGC
CAAGGTGGACGACAGCTTCTTCCACAGACTGGAAGAGTCCTTCCTGGTGGAAGAGGATAAGAAGCACGAG
CGGCACCCCATCTTCGGCAACATCGTGGACGAGGTGGCCTACCACGAGAAGTACCCCACCATCTACCACC
TGAGAAAGAAACTGGTGGACAGCACCGACAAGGCCGACCTGCGGCTGATCTATCTGGCCCTGGCCCACAT
GATCAAGTTCCGGGGCCACTTCCTGATCGAGGGCGACCTGAACCCCGACAACAGCGACGTGGACAAGCTG
TTCATCCAGCTGGTGCAGACCTACAACCAGCTGTTCGAGGAAAACCCCATCAACGCCAGCGGCGTGGACG
CCAAGGCCATCCTGTCTGCCAGACTGAGCAAGAGCAGACGGCTGGAAAATCTGATCGCCCAGCTGCCCGG
CGAGAAGAAGAATGGCCTGTTCGGCAACCTGATTGCCCTGAGCCTGGGCCTGACCCCCAACTTCAAGAGC
AACTTCGACCTGGCCGAGGATGCCAAACTGCAGCTGAGCAAGGACACCTACGACGACGACCTGGACAACC
TGCTGGCCCAGATCGGCGACCAGTACGCCGACCTGTTTCTGGCCGCCAAGAACCTGTCCGACGCCATCCT
GCTGAGCGACATCCTGAGAGTGAACACCGAGATCACCAAGGCCCCCCTGAGCGCCTCTATGATCAAGAGA
TACGACGAGCACCACCAGGACCTGACCCTGCTGAAAGCTCTCGTGCGGCAGCAGCTGCCTGAGAAGTACA
AAGAGATTTTCTTCGACCAGAGCAAGAACGGCTACGCCGGCTACATTGACGGCGGAGCCAGCCAGGAAGA
GTTCTACAAGTTCATCAAGCCCATCCTGGAAAAGATGGACGGCACCGAGGAACTGCTCGTGAAGCTGAAC
AGAGAGGACCTGCTGCGGAAGCAGCGGACCTTCGACAACGGCAGCATCCCCCACCAGATCCACCTGGGAG
AGCTGCACGCCATTCTGCGGCGGCAGGAAGATTTTTACCCATTCCTGAAGGACAACCGGGAAAAGATCGA
GAAGATCCTGACCTTCCGCATCCCCTACTACGTGGGCCCTCTGGCCAGGGGAAACAGCAGATTCGCCTGG
ATGACCAGAAAGAGCGAGGAAACCATCACCCCCTGGAACTTCGAGGAAGTGGTGGACAAGGGCGCTTCCG
CCCAGAGCTTCATCGAGCGGATGACCAACTTCGATAAGAACCTGCCCAACGAGAAGGTGCTGCCCAAGCA
CAGCCTGCTGTACGAGTACTTCACCGTGTATAACGAGCTGACCAAAGTGAAATACGTGACCGAGGGAATG
AGAAAGCCCGCCTTCCTGAGCGGCGAGCAGAAAAAGGCCATCGTGGACCTGCTGTTCAAGACCAACCGGA
AAGTGACCGTGAAGCAGCTGAAAGAGGACTACTTCAAGAAAATCGAGTGCTTCGACTCCGTGGAAATCTC
CGGCGTGGAAGATCGGTTCAACGCCTCCCTGGGCACATACCACGATCTGCTGAAAATTATCAAGGACAAG
GACTTCCTGGACAATGAGGAAAACGAGGACATTCTGGAAGATATCGTGCTGACCCTGACACTGTTTGAGG
ACAGAGAGATGATCGAGGAACGGCTGAAAACCTATGCCCACCTGTTCGACGACAAAGTGATGAAGCAGCT
GAAGCGGCGGAGATACACCGGCTGGGGCAGGCTGAGCCGGAAGCTGATCAACGGCATCCGGGACAAGCAG
TCCGGCAAGACAATCCTGGATTTCCTGAAGTCCGACGGCTTCGCCAACAGAAACTTCATGCAGCTGATCC
ACGACGACAGCCTGACCTTTAAAGAGGACATCCAGAAAGCCCAGGTGTCCGGCCAGGGCGATAGCCTGCA
CGAGCACATTGCCAATCTGGCCGGCAGCCCCGCCATTAAGAAGGGCATCCTGCAGACAGTGAAGGTGGTG
GACGAGCTCGTGAAAGTGATGGGCCGGCACAAGCCCGAGAACATCGTGATCGAAATGGCCAGAGAGAACC
AGACCACCCAGAAGGGACAGAAGAACAGCCGCGAGAGAATGAAGCGGATCGAAGAGGGCATCAAAGAGCT
GGGCAGCCAGATCCTGAAAGAACACCCAGTGGAAAACACCCAGCTGCAGAACGAGAAGCTGTACCTGTAC
TACCTGCAGAATGGGCGGGATATGTACGTGGACCAGGAACTGGACATCAACCGGCTGTCCGACTACGATG
TGGACCATATCGTGCCTCAGAGCTTTCTGAAGGACGACTCCATCGACAACAAGGTGCTGACCAGAAGCGA
CAAGAACCGGGGCAAGAGCGACAACGTGCCCTCCGAAGAGGTCGTGAAGAAGATGAAGAACTACTGGCGG
CAGCTGCTGAACGCCAAGCTGATTACCCAGAGAAAGTTCGACAATCTGACCAAGGCCGAGAGAGGCGGCC
TGAGCGAACTGGATAAGGCCGGCTTCATCAAGAGACAGCTGGTGGAAACCCGGCAGATCACAAAGCACGT
GGCACAGATCCTGGACTCCCGGATGAACACTAAGTACGACGAGAATGACAAGCTGATCCGGGAAGTGAAA
GTGATCACCCTGAAGTCCAAGCTGGTGTCCGATTTCCGGAAGGATTTCCAGTTTTACAAAGTGCGCGAGA
TCAACAACTACCACCACGCCCACGACGCCTACCTGAACGCCGTCGTGGGAACCGCCCTAATCAAAAAGTA
CCCTAAGCTGGAAAGCGAGTTCGTGTACGGCGACTACAAGGTGTACGACGTGCGGAAGATGATCGCCAAG
AGCGAGCAGGAAATCGGCAAGGCTACCGCCAAGTACTTCTTCTACAGCAACATCATGAACTTTTTCAAGA
CCGAGATTACCCTGGCCAACGGCGAGATCCGGAAGCGGCCTCTGATCGAGACAAACGGCGAAACCGGGGA
GATCGTGTGGGATAAGGGCCGGGATTTTGCCACCGTGCGGAAAGTGCTGAGCATGCCCCAAGTGAATATC
GTGAAAAAGACCGAGGTGCAGACAGGCGGCTTCAGCAAAGAGTCTATCCTGCCCAAGAGGAACAGCGATA
AGCTGATCGCCAGAAAGAAGGACTGGGACCCTAAGAAGTACGGCGGCTTCGACAGCCCCACCGTGGCCTA
TTCTGTGCTGGTGGTGGCCAAAGTGGAAAAGGGCAAGTCCAAGAAACTGAAGAGTGTGAAAGAGCTGCTG
GGGATCACCATCATGGAAAGAAGCAGCTTCGAGAAGAATCCCATCGACTTTCTGGAAGCCAAGGGCTACA
AAGAAGTGAAAAAGGACCTGATCATCAAGCTGCCTAAGTACTCCCTGTTCGAGCTGGAAAACGGCCGGAA
GAGAATGCTGGCCTCTGCCGGCGAACTGCAGAAGGGAAACGAACTGGCCCTGCCCTCCAAATATGTGAAC
TTCCTGTACCTGGCCAGCCACTATGAGAAGCTGAAGGGCTCCCCCGAGGATAATGAGCAGAAACAGCTGT
TTGTGGAACAGCACAAGCACTACCTGGACGAGATCATCGAGCAGATCAGCGAGTTCTCCAAGAGAGTGAT
CCTGGCCGACGCTAATCTGGACAAAGTGCTGTCCGCCTACAACAAGCACCGGGATAAGCCCATCAGAGAG
CAGGCCGAGAATATCATCCACCTGTTTACCCTGACCAATCTGGGAGCCCCTGCCGCCTTCAAGTACTTTG
ACACCACCATCGACCGGAAGAGGTACACCAGCACCAAAGAGGTGCTGGACGCCACCCTGATCCACCAGAG
CATCACCGGCCTGTACGAGACACGGATCGACCTGTCTCAGCTGGGAGGCGATTCAGGCGGATCTACTAAT
CTGTCAGATATTATTGAAAAGGAGACCGGTAAGCAACTGGTTATCCAGGAATCCATCCTCATGCTCCCAG
AGGAGGTGGAAGAAGTCATTGGGAACAAGCCGGAAAGCGATATACTCGTGCACACCGCCTACGACGAGAG
CACCGACGAGAATGTCATGCTTCTGACTAGCGACGCCCCTGAATACAAGCCTTGGGCTCTGGTCATACAG
GATAGCAACGGTGAGAACAAGATTAAGATGCTCTCTGGTGGTTCTCCCAAGAAGAAGAGGAAAGTCGCTA
GCGGCAGCGGCTAAAAACCCGCTGATCAGCCTCGACTGTGCCTTCTAGTTGCCAGCCATCTGTTGTTTGC
CCCTCCCCCGTGCCTTCCTTGACCCTGGAAGGTGCCACTCCCACTGTCCTTTCCTAATAAAATGAGGAAA
TTGCATCGCATTGTCTGAGTAGGTGTCATTCTATTCTGGGGGGTGGGGTGGGGCAGGACAGCAAGGGGGA
GGATTGGGAAGACAATAGCAGGCATGCTGGGGATGCGGTGGGCTCTATGGCTTCTGAGGCGGAAAGAACC
AGCTGGGGCTCGATACCGTCGACCTCTAGCTAGAGCTTGGCGTAATCATGGTCATAGCTGTTTCCTGTGT
GAAATTGTTATCCGCTCACAATTCCACACAACATACGAGCCGGAAGCATAAAGTGTAAAGCCTAGGGTGC
CTAATGAGTGAGCTAACTCACATTAATTGCGTTGCGCTCACTGCCCGCTTTCCAGTCGGGAAACCTGTCG
TGCCAGCTGCATTAATGAATCGGCCAACGCGCGGGGAGAGGCGGTTTGCGTATTGGGCGCTCTTCCGCTT
CCTCGCTCACTGACTCGCTGCGCTCGGTCGTTCGGCTGCGGCGAGCGGTATCAGCTCACTCAAAGGCGGT
AATACGGTTATCCACAGAATCAGGGGATAACGCAGGAAAGAACATGTGAGCAAAAGGCCAGCAAAAGGCC
AGGAACCGTAAAAAGGCCGCGTTGCTGGCGTTTTTCCATAGGCTCCGCCCCCCTGACGAGCATCACAAAA
ATCGACGCTCAAGTCAGAGGTGGCGAAACCCGACAGGACTATAAAGATACCAGGCGTTTCCCCCTGGAAG
CTCCCTCGTGCGCTCTCCTGTTCCGACCCTGCCGCTTACCGGATACCTGTCCGCCTTTCTCCCTTCGGGA
AGCGTGGCGCTTTCTCATAGCTCACGCTGTAGGTATCTCAGTTCGGTGTAGGTCGTTCGCTCCAAGCTGG
GCTGTGTGCACGAACCCCCCGTTCAGCCCGACCGCTGCGCCTTATCCGGTAACTATCGTCTTGAGTCCAA
CCCGGTAAGACACGACTTATCGCCACTGGCAGCAGCCACTGGTAACAGGATTAGCAGAGCGAGGTATGTA
GGCGGTGCTACAGAGTTCTTGAAGTGGTGGCCTAACTACGGCTACACTAGAAGAACAGTATTTGGTATCT
GCGCTCTGCTGAAGCCAGTTACCTTCGGAAAAAGAGTTGGTAGCTCTTGATCCGGCAAACAAACCACCGC
TGGTAGCGGTGGTTTTTTTGTTTGCAAGCAGCAGATTACGCGCAGAAAAAAAGGATCTCAAGAAGATCCT
TTGATCTTTTCTACGGGGTCTGACGCTCAGTGGAACGAAAACTCACGTTAAGGGATTTTGGTCATGAGAT
TATCAAAAAGGATCTTCACCTAGATCCTTTTAAATTAAAAATGAAGTTTTAAATCAATCTAAAGTATATA
TGAGTAAACTTGGTCTGACAGTTACCAATGCTTAATCAGTGAGGCACCTATCTCAGCGATCTGTCTATTT
CGTTCATCCATAGTTGCCTGACTCCCCGTCGTGTAGATAACTACGATACGGGAGGGCTTACCATCTGGCC
CCAGTGCTGCAATGATACCGCGAGACCCACGCTCACCGGCTCCAGATTTATCAGCAATAAACCAGCCAGC
CGGAAGGGCCGAGCGCAGAAGTGGTCCTGCAACTTTATCCGCCTCCATCCAGTCTATTAATTGTTGCCGG
GAAGCTAGAGTAAGTAGTTCGCCAGTTAATAGTTTGCGCAACGTTGTTGCCATTGCTACAGGCATCGTGG
TGTCACGCTCGTCGTTTGGTATGGCTTCATTCAGCTCCGGTTCCCAACGATCAAGGCGAGTTACATGATC
CCCCATGTTGTGCAAAAAAGCGGTTAGCTCCTTCGGTCCTCCGATCGTTGTCAGAAGTAAGTTGGCCGCA
GTGTTATCACTCATGGTTATGGCAGCACTGCATAATTCTCTTACTGTCATGCCATCCGTAAGATGCTTTT
CTGTGACTGGTGAGTACTCAACCAAGTCATTCTGAGAATAGTGTATGCGGCGACCGAGTTGCTCTTGCCC
GGCGTCAATACGGGATAATACCGCGCCACATAGCAGAACTTTAAAAGTGCTCATCATTGGAAAACGTTCT
TCGGGGCGAAAACTCTCAAGGATCTTACCGCTGTTGAGATCCAGTTCGATGTAACCCACTCGTGCACCCA
ACTGATCTTCAGCATCTTTTACTTTCACCAGCGTTTCTGGGTGAGCAAAAACAGGAAGGCAAAATGCCGC
AAAAAAGGGAATAAGGGCGACACGGAAATGTTGAATACTCATACTCTTCCTTTTTCAATATTATTGAAGC
ATTTATCAGGGTTATTGTCTCATGAGCGGATACATATTTGAATGTATTTAGAAAAATAAACAAATAGGGG
TTCCGCGCACATTTCCCCGAAAAGTGCCACCTGACGTCGACGGATCGGGAGATCGATCTCCCGATCCCCT
AGGGTCGACTCTCAGTACAATCTGCTCTGATGCCGCATAGTTAAGCCAGTATCTGCTCCCTGCTTGTGTG
TTGGAGGTCGCTGAGTAGTGCGCGAGCAAAATTTAAGCTACAACAAGGCAAGGCTTGACCGACAATTGCA
TGAAGAATCTGCTTAGGGTTAGGCGTTTTGCGCTGCTTCGCGATGTACGGGCCAGATATAGGTACCCATT
AATTAAATAGTAATCAATTACGGGGTCATTAGTTCATAGCCCATATATGGAGTTCCGCGTTACATAACTT
ACGGTAAATGGCCCGCCTGGCTGACCGCCCAACGACCCCCGCCCATTGACGTCAATAATGACGTATGTTC
CCATAGTAACGCCAATAGGGACTTTCCATTGACGTCAATGGGTGGAGTATTTACGGTAAACTGCCCACTT
GGCAGTACATCAAGTGTATCATATGCCAAGTCCGCCCCCTATTGACGTCAATGACGGTAAATGGCCCGCC
TGGCATTATGCCCAGTACATGACCTTACGGGACTTTCCTACTTGGCAGTACATCTACGTATTAGTCATCG
CTATTACCATGGTGATGCGGTTTTGGCAGTACACCAATGGGCGTGGATAGCGGTTTGACTCACGGGGATT
TCCAAGTCTCCACCCCATTGACGTCAATGGGAGTTTGTTTTGGCACCAAAATCAACGGGACTTTCCAAAA
TGTCGTAATAACCCCGCCCCGTTGACGCAAATGGGCGGTAGGCGTGTACGGTGGGAGGTCTATATAAGCA
GAGGTCGTTTAGTGAACCGTCAGATCACGCGTGCCACCATGGTGAGCAAGGGCGAGGAGGATAACATGGC
CATCATCAAGGAGTTCATGCGCTTCAAGGTGCACATGGAGGGCTCCGTGAACGGCCACGAGTTCGAGATC
GAGGGCGAGGGCGAGGGCCGCCCCTACGAGGGCACCCAGACCGCCAAGCTGAAGGTGACCAAGGGTGGCC
CCCTGCCCTTCGCCTGGGACATCCTGTCCCCTCAGTTCATGTACGGCTCCAAGGCCTACGTGAAGCACCC
CGCCGACATCCCCGACTACTTGAAGCTGTCCTTCCCCGAGGGCTTCAAGTGGGAGCGCGTGATGAACTTC
GAGGACGGCGGCGTGGTGACCGTGACCCAGGACTCCTCCCTGCAGGACGGCGAGTTCATCTACAAGGTGA
AGCTGCGCGGCACCAACTTCCCCTCCGACGGCCCCGTAATGCAGAAGAAGACCATGGGCTGGGAGGCCTC
CTCCGAGCGGATGTACCCCGAGGACGGCGCCCTGAAGGGCGAGATCAAGCAGAGGCTGAAGCTGAAGGAC
GGCGGCCACTACGACGCTGAGGTCAAGACCACCTACAAGGCCAAGAAGCCCGTGCAGCTGCCCGGCGCCT
ACAACGTCAACATCAAGTTGGACATCACCTCCCACAACGAGGACTACACCATCGTGGAACAGTACGAACG
CGCCGAGGGCCGCCACTCCACCGGCGGCATGGACGAGCTGTACAAGTAAAATCAACCTCTGGATTACAAA
ATTTGTGAAAGATTGACTGGTATTCTTAACTATGTTGCTCCTTTTACGCTATGTGGATACGCTGCTTTAA
TGCCTTTGTATCATGCTATTGCTTCCCGTATGGCTTTCATTTTCTCCTCCTTGTATAAATCCTGGTTGCT
GTCTCTTTATGAGGAGTTGTGGCCCGTTGTCAGGCAACGTGGCGTGGTGTGCACTGTGTTTGCTGACGCA
ACCCCCACTGGTTGGGGCATTGCCACCACCTGTCAGCTCCTTTCCGGGACTTTCGCTTTCCCCCTCCCTA
TTGCCACGGCGGAACTCATCGCCGCCTGCCTTGCCCGCTGCTGGACAGGGGCTCGGCTGTTGGGCACTGA
CAATTCCGTGGTGTTGTCGGGGAAATCATCGTCCTTTCCTTGGCTGCTCGCCTGTGTTGCCACCTGGATT
CTGCGCGGGACGTCCTTCTGCTACGTCCCTTCGGCCCTCAATCCAGCGGACCTTCCTTCCCGCGGCCTGC
TGCCGGCTCTGCGGCCTCTTCCGCGTCTCCGCCTTCGCCCTCAGACGAGTCGGATCTCCCTTTGGGCCGC
CTCCCCGCCACCGGTTAGGGGCCCGTTTAAACCCGCTGATCAGCCTCGACTGTGCCTTCTAGTTGCCAGC
CATCTGTTGTTTGCCCCTCCCCCGTGCCTTCCTTGACCCTGGAAGGTGCCACTCCCACTGTCCTTTCCTA
ATAAAATGAGGAAATTGCATCGCATTGTCTGAGTAGGTGTCATTCTATTCTGGGGGGTGGGGTGGGGCAG
GACAGCAAGGGGGAGGATTGGGAAGACAATAGCAGGCATGCTGGGGATGCGGTGGGCTCTATGGCGGCGC
GCCTAAAAGTTTTGTTACTGACATTGATTATTGACTAGTTATTAATAGTAATCAATTACGGGGTCATTAG
TTCATAGCCCATATATGGAGTTCCGCGTTACATAACTTACGGTAAATGGCCCGCCTGGCTGACCGCCCAA
CGACCCCCGCCCATTGACGTCAATAATGACGTATGTTCCCATAGTAACGCCAATAGGGACTTTCCATTGA
CGTCAATGGGTGGAGTATTTACGGTAAACTGCCCACTTGGCAGTACATCAAGTGTATCATATGCCAAGTA
CGCCCCCTATTGACGTCAATGACGGTAAATGGCCCGCCTGGCATTATGCCCAGTACATGACCTTATGGGA
CTTTCCTACTTGGCAGTACATCTACGTATTAGTCATCGCTATTACCATG
Features (pLannotate 1.2.2; 22 found; start..end, strand, type, name):
      1..204     +  promoter       CMV promoter: human cytomegalovirus (CMV) immediate early promoter
    246..264     +  promoter       T7 promoter: promoter for bacteriophage T7 RNA polymerase
    397..1083    +  CDS            Apobec1: ABEC1_RAT - Experimental evidence at protein level: Swiss-Prot protein existence level 1. Catalytic component of the apolipoprotein B mRNA editing enzyme complex which is responsible for the postranscriptional editing of a CAA codon for Gln to a UAA codon for stop in the APOB mRNA. May also play a role in the epigenetic regulation of gene expression by participating in DNA demethylation. From Rattus norvegicus (Rat).
   1084..1131    +  CDS            ABE(7.10) (fragment): adenine base editor comprising wild-type E. coli TadA fused to the evolved TadA*(7.10) mutant (Gaudelli et al., 2017)
   1132..5231    +  CDS            Cas9 (fragment): Cas9 (Csn1) endonuclease from the Streptococcus pyogenes Type II CRISPR/Cas system generates RNA-guided double strand breaks in DNA
   5245..5493    +  CDS            UGI: UNGI_BPPB2 - Experimental evidence at protein level: Swiss-Prot protein existence level 1. This protein binds specifically and reversibly to the host uracil-DNA glycosylase, preventing removal of uracil residues from PBS2 DNA by the host uracil-excision repair system. From Bacillus phage PBS2 (Bacteriophage PBS2).
   5566..5790    +  polyA_signal   bGH poly(A) signal: bovine growth hormone polyadenylation signal
   5794..5815    +  promoter       SV40 promoter (fragment): SV40 enhancer and early promoter
   5883..5905    -  protein_bind   lac operator (fragment): The lac repressor binds to the lac operator to inhibit transcription in E. coli. This inhibition can be relieved by adding lactose or isopropyl-β-D-thiogalactopyranoside (IPTG). lac repressor encoded by lacI
   5909..5939    -  promoter       lac promoter: promoter for the E. coli lac operon
   5954..5975    -  protein_bind   CAP binding site: CAP binding activates transcription in the presence of cAMP. E. coli catabolite activator protein
   5988..6080    -  CDS            lacI (fragment): lac repressor; lacI; The lac repressor binds to the lac operator to inhibit transcription in E. coli. This inhibition can be relieved by adding lactose or isopropyl-β-D-thiogalactopyranoside (IPTG).
   6263..6851    -  rep_origin     ori: high-copy-number ColE1/pMB1/pBR322/pUC origin of replication
   7022..7882    -  CDS            AmpR: β-lactamase; bla; confers resistance to ampicillin, carbenicillin, and related antibiotics
   7883..7987    -  promoter       AmpR promoter: bla
   8058..8102    -  misc_feature   bom (fragment): basis of mobility region from pBR322
   8266..8621    +  enhancer       CMV enhancer (fragment): human cytomegalovirus immediate early enhancer
   8623..8822    +  promoter       CMV promoter: human cytomegalovirus (CMV) immediate early promoter
   8859..9566    +  CDS            mCherry: mCherry is a basic (constitutively fluorescent) red fluorescent protein published in 2004, derived from Discosoma sp.. It is reported to be a very rapidly-maturing monomer with low acid sensitivity.
   9570..10158   +  misc_feature   WPRE: woodchuck hepatitis virus posttranscriptional regulatory element
  10200..10424   +  polyA_signal   bGH poly(A) signal: bovine growth hormone polyadenylation signal
  10450..10829   +  enhancer       CMV enhancer: human cytomegalovirus immediate early enhancer
