[The description below was written by a language model from this plasmid's Addgene catalogue record and pLannotate feature annotations shown in this document.]
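Description:
CMV-YE1-BE3-FNLS-CMV-mCherry is a mammalian expression plasmid of the CRISPR vector class that carries a cytosine base editor and a separate fluorescent reporter. The backbone is not specified in the record, but the feature table shows a high-copy ColE1/pUC-type origin and a β-lactamase gene, so the plasmid is maintained in E. coli under ampicillin selection. Remnants of lac regulatory elements, lacI and a pBR322 bom region are cloning-vector leftovers with no evident role in the payload.

The main insert, listed as synthetic and about 5.3 kb, is YE1-BE3-FNLS. It is driven by the CMV enhancer and promoter (the enhancer sits at the end of the circular record and runs into the promoter at position 1), with a T7 promoter just upstream of the coding region. The annotated open reading frame consists of rat APOBEC1 cytidine deaminase, a short linker (mislabelled by the annotation software as an ABE fragment), Streptococcus pyogenes Cas9 and the phage PBS2 uracil glycosylase inhibitor, followed by a bGH polyadenylation signal. In this BE3 architecture, Cas9 directs the deaminase to a guide-specified site to convert cytosine to uracil, while UGI blocks uracil excision so the edit is retained. YE1 denotes an engineered deaminase variant, and the associated publication describes editors with reduced DNA and RNA off-target activity. The catalogue lists a C-terminal FLAG tag, though neither the tag nor the nuclear localisation signals implied by "FNLS" are annotated. A second CMV cassette expresses mCherry with a WPRE and bGH poly(A), allowing transfected cells to be identified or sorted. No guide RNA cassette is annotated, so the guide must be supplied separately.
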