Addgene plasmid #154005: CMV-YE1-BE3-FNLS-CMV-mCherry
Purpose: Express YE1-BE3-FNLS
Depositing lab: Hui Yang. Depositing organization: Center for Excellence in Brain Science and Intelligence Technology, Chinese Academy of Sciences. Publication: A rationally engineered cytosine base editor retains high on-target activity while reducing both DNA and RNA off-target effects. Zuo E, Sun Y, Yuan T, He B, Zhou C, Ying W, Liu J, Wei W, Zeng R, Li Y, Yang H. Nat Methods. 2020 May 18. pii: 10.1038/s41592-020-0832-x. doi: 10.1038/s41592-020-0832-x. PubMed 32424272.
Backbone
  Vector backbone: unspecified
  Vector type: CRISPR
Growth in bacteria
  Bacterial resistance: Ampicillin, 100 μg/mL
  Growth temperature: 37°C
  Growth strain: NEB Stable
  Copy number: High Copy
Gene/Insert
  Gene/Insert name: YE1-BE3-FNLS
  Species: Synthetic
  Insert size (bp): 5268
  Promoter: CMV
  Tag / fusion protein: FLAG (C terminal on insert)
  Cloning method: Restriction Enzyme; 5′ cloning site unknown (unknown if destroyed); 3′ cloning site unknown (unknown if destroyed)
  Sequencing primers: 5′ unknown
Terms and licenses: Academic/Nonprofit Terms; Industry Terms: Not Available to Industry
Depositor comments: INSERT: YE1-BE3-FNLS driven by CMV promoter.
How to cite: CMV-YE1-BE3-FNLS-CMV-mCherry was a gift from Hui Yang (Addgene plasmid # 154005 ; http://n2t.net/addgene:154005 ; RRID:Addgene_154005)
